Addgene plasmid #119226: psubCMV-mVEGF-D-WPRE
Purpose: Plasmid encodes full-length (unprocessed) murine VEGF-D to be used for stimulation of lymphangiogenesis in mice in vivo.
Depositing lab: Kari Alitalo. Depositing organization: University of Helsinki.
Backbone
  Vector backbone: psubCMV-WPRE
  Vector type: AAV
Growth in bacteria
  Bacterial resistance: Ampicillin, 100 μg/mL
  Growth temperature: 37°C
  Growth strain: NEB Stable
  Copy number: High Copy
Gene/Insert
  Gene/Insert name: Vegfd
  Species: M. musculus (mouse)
  Entrez Gene: Vegfd (a.k.a. AI325264, Figf, VEGF-D)
  Promoter: CMV
  Cloning method: Restriction Enzyme; 5′ cloning site NheI (destroyed during cloning); 3′ cloning site MluI (destroyed during cloning)
Terms and licenses: Academic/Nonprofit Terms; Industry Terms: Not Available to Industry
How to cite: psubCMV-mVEGF-D-WPRE was a gift from Kari Alitalo (Addgene plasmid # 119226 ; http://n2t.net/addgene:119226 ; RRID:Addgene_119226)
