[The description below was written by a language model from this plasmid's Addgene catalogue record and the feature table of its GenBank file.]
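Description:
psubCMV-mVEGF-D-WPRE is a 6.7 kb AAV transfer (cis) plasmid built on the psubCMV-WPRE backbone, designed to produce recombinant adeno-associated virus carrying mouse vascular endothelial growth factor D. In bacteria it is maintained through a high-copy ColE1/pUC-type origin and selected with ampicillin via the bla gene. An M13/f1 phage origin is also present in the backbone. The recorded use of a recombination-deficient propagation strain fits the usual concern about keeping the repetitive ITR sequences intact.

The expression cassette lies between two AAV2 inverted terminal repeats, which are the only cis elements needed for replication and packaging of the intervening DNA into AAV capsids when rep, cap and helper functions are supplied in trans. Within the ITRs, the human CMV immediate-early enhancer and promoter drive transcription, followed by a modified SV40 intron with splice donor and acceptor sites that generally improves mRNA processing and expression. The mouse Vegfd (Figf) coding sequence, described as the full-length, unprocessed form, was inserted by restriction cloning at NheI and MluI sites that were destroyed in the process. The feature table does not annotate it, but it presumably occupies the unannotated gap between the intron and the WPRE. Downstream, the woodchuck hepatitis virus posttranscriptional regulatory element enhances transcript stability and expression, and an SV40 polyadenylation signal terminates the message. A short "Factor Xa site" annotated on the reverse strand inside the WPRE is most likely an incidental sequence match. No tag or reporter is recorded. The stated purpose is AAV-mediated delivery of VEGF-D to stimulate lymphangiogenesis in mice in vivo.
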