LOCUS       Exported 6738 bp ds-DNA circular SYN 12-MAY-2021
DEFINITION  Plasmid encodes full-length (unprocessed) murine VEGF-D to be used
            for stimulation of lymphangiogenesis in mice in vivo..
ACCESSION   .
VERSION     .
KEYWORDS    psubCMV-mVEGF-D-WPRE
SOURCE      synthetic DNA construct
  ORGANISM  synthetic DNA construct
REFERENCE   1 (bases 1 to 6738)
  TITLE     Alitalo expression plasmids
REFERENCE   2 (bases 1 to 6738)
  AUTHORS   .
  TITLE     Direct Submission
  JOURNAL   Exported May 12, 2021 from SnapGene Server 1.1.58
            http://www.snapgene.com
FEATURES             Location/Qualifiers
     source          1..6738
                     /organism="synthetic DNA construct"
                     /mol_type="other DNA"
     repeat_region   27..156
                     /label=AAV2 ITR
     enhancer        234..537
                     /label=CMV enhancer
                     /note="human cytomegalovirus immediate early enhancer"
     promoter        538..741
                     /label=CMV promoter
                     /note="human cytomegalovirus (CMV) immediate early
                     promoter"
     primer_bind     692..712
                     /label=CMV-F
                     /note="Human CMV immediate early promoter, forward primer"
     primer_bind     738..762
                     /label=LNCX
                     /note="Human CMV promoter, forward primer"
     intron          879..975
                     /label=SV40 intron
                     /note="modified SV40 intron with splice donor and acceptor
                     sites"
     misc_feature    2157..2745
                     /label=WPRE
                     /note="woodchuck hepatitis virus posttranscriptional
                     regulatory element"
     primer_bind     complement(2210..2230)
                     /label=WPRE-R
                     /note="WPRE, reverse primer"
     CDS             complement(2628..2639)
                     /codon_start=1
                     /product="Factor Xa recognition and cleavage site"
                     /label=Factor Xa site
                     /translation="IEGR"
     polyA_signal    2760..2894
                     /label=SV40 poly(A) signal
                     /note="SV40 polyadenylation signal"
     primer_bind     complement(2784..2803)
                     /label=EBV-rev
                     /note="SV40 polyA terminator, reverse primer"
     primer_bind     2838..2857
                     /label=SV40pA-R
                     /note="SV40 polyA, reverse primer"
     repeat_region   3044..3173
                     /label=AAV2 ITR
     rep_origin      3544..4057
                     /direction=RIGHT
                     /label=M13 ori
                     /note="M13 bacteriophage origin of replication; arrow
                     indicates direction of (+) strand synthesis"
     primer_bind     complement(3631..3650)
                     /label=F1ori-R
                     /note="F1 origin, reverse primer"
     primer_bind     3841..3862
                     /label=F1ori-F
                     /note="F1 origin, forward primer"
     primer_bind     complement(4539..4558)
                     /label=pRS-marker
                     /note="pRS vectors, use to sequence yeast selectable
                     marker"
     primer_bind     4658..4680
                     /label=pGEX 3'
                     /note="pGEX vectors, reverse primer"
     primer_bind     complement(4718..4736)
                     /label=pBRforEco
                     /note="pBR322 vectors, upsteam of EcoRI site, forward
                     primer"
     promoter        4804..4908
                     /gene="bla"
                     /label=AmpR promoter
     CDS             4909..5769
                     /codon_start=1
                     /gene="bla"
                     /product="beta-lactamase"
                     /label=AmpR
                     /note="confers resistance to ampicillin, carbenicillin, and
                     related antibiotics"
                     /translation="MSIQHFRVALIPFFAAFCLPVFAHPETLVKVKDAEDQLGARVGYI
                     ELDLNSGKILESFRPEERFPMMSTFKVLLCGAVLSRIDAGQEQLGRRIHYSQNDLVEYS
                     PVTEKHLTDGMTVRELCSAAITMSDNTAANLLLTTIGGPKELTAFLHNMGDHVTRLDRW
                     EPELNEAIPNDERDTTMPVAMATTLRKLLTGELLTLASRQQLIDWMEADKVAGPLLRSA
                     LPAGWFIADKSGAGERGSRGIIAALGPDGKPSRIVVIYTTGSQATMDERNRQIAEIGAS
                     LIKHW"
     primer_bind     complement(5127..5146)
                     /label=Amp-R
                     /note="Ampicillin resistance gene, reverse primer"
     rep_origin      5940..6528
                     /direction=RIGHT
                     /label=ori
                     /note="high-copy-number ColE1/pMB1/pBR322/pUC origin of
                     replication"
     primer_bind     6429..6448
                     /label=pBR322ori-F
                     /note="pBR322 origin, forward primer"
     primer_bind     6682..6699
                     /label=L4440
                     /note="L4440 vector, forward primer"
ORIGIN
        1 gcgcgttggc cgattcatta atgcagctgc gcgctcgctc gctcactgag gccgcccggg
       61 caaagcccgg gcgtcgggcg acctttggtc gcccggcctc agtgagcgag cgagcgcgca
      121 gagagggagt ggccaactcc atcactaggg gttccttgta gttaatgatt aacccgccat
      181 gctacttatc tacgtagcca tgctctagaa ttcgagcttg catgcctgca ggtcgttaca
      241 taacttacgg taaatggccc gcctggctga ccgcccaacg acccccgccc attgacgtca
      301 ataatgacgt atgttcccat agtaacgcca atagggactt tccattgacg tcaatgggtg
      361 gagtatttac ggtaaactgc ccacttggca gtacatcaag tgtatcatat gccaagtacg
      421 ccccctattg acgtcaatga cggtaaatgg cccgcctggc attatgccca gtacatgacc
      481 ttatgggact ttcctacttg gcagtacatc tacgtattag tcatcgctat taccatggtg
      541 atgcggtttt ggcagtacat caatgggcgt ggatagcggt ttgactcacg gggatttcca
      601 agtctccacc ccattgacgt caatgggagt ttgttttggc accaaaatca acgggacttt
      661 ccaaaatgtc gtaacaactc cgccccattg acgcaaatgg gcggtaggcg tgtacggtgg
      721 gaggtctata taagcagagc tcgtttagtg aaccgtcaga tcgcctggag acgccatcca
      781 cgctgttttg acctccatag aagacaccgg gaccgatcca gcctccggac tctagaggat
      841 ccggtactcg aggaactgaa aaaccagaaa gttaactggt aagtttagtc tttttgtctt
      901 ttatttcagg tcccggatcc ggtggtggtg caaatcaaag aactgctcct cagtggatgt
      961 tgcctttact tctaggcctg tacggaagtg ttacttctgc tctaaaagct gcggaattgt
     1021 acccgcggcc gctagggccg ctccggatcc accatgtatg gagaatgggg aatggggaat
     1081 atcctcatga tgttccatgt gtacttggtg cagggcttca ggagcgaaca tggaccagtg
     1141 aaggattttt cttttgagcg atcatcccgg tccatgttgg aacgatctga acaacagatc
     1201 cgagcagctt ctagtttgga ggagttgctg caaatcgcgc actctgagga ctggaagctg
     1261 tggcgatgcc ggttgaagct caaaagtctt gccagtatgg actcacgctc agcatcccat
     1321 cgctccacca gatttgcggc aactttctat gacactgaaa cactaaaagt tatagatgaa
     1381 gaatggcaga ggacccaatg cagccctaga gagacatgcg tagaagtcgc cagtgagctg
     1441 gggaagacaa ccaacacatt cttcaagccc ccctgtgtaa atgtcttccg gtgtggaggc
     1501 tgctgcaacg aagagggtgt gatgtgtatg aacacaagca cctcctacat ctccaaacag
     1561 ctctttgaga tatcagtgcc tctgacatca gtgcccgagt tagtgcctgt taaaattgcc
     1621 aaccatacgg gttgtaagtg cttgcccacg ggcccccgcc atccttactc aattatcaga
     1681 agatccattc agaccccaga agaagatgaa tgtcctcatt ccaagaaact ctgtcctatt
     1741 gacatgctgt gggataacac caaatgtaaa tgtgttttgc aagacgagac tccactgcct
     1801 gggacagaag accactctta cctccaggaa cccactctct gtggaccgca catgacgttt
     1861 gatgaagatc gctgtgagtg cgtctgtaaa gcaccatgtc cgggagatct cattcagcac
     1921 ccggaaaact gcagttgctt tgagtgcaaa gaaagtctgg agagctgctg ccaaaagcac
     1981 aagatttttc acccagacac ctgcagctgt gaggacagat gtccttttca caccagaaca
     2041 tgtgcaagta gaaagccagc ctgtggaaag cactggcgct ttccaaagga gacaagggcc
     2101 cagggactct acagccagga gaacccttga gctagctccg gagcggccgc gtcgataatc
     2161 aacctctgga ttacaaaatt tgtgaaagat tgactggtat tcttaactat gttgctcctt
     2221 ttacgctatg tggatacgct gctttaatgc ctttgtatca tgctattgct tcccgtatgg
     2281 ctttcatttt ctcctccttg tataaatcct ggttgctgtc tctttatgag gagttgtggc
     2341 ccgttgtcag gcaacgtggc gtggtgtgca ctgtgtttgc tgacgcaacc cccactggtt
     2401 ggggcattgc caccacctgt cagctccttt ccgggacttt cgctttcccc ctccctattg
     2461 ccacggcgga actcatcgcc gcctgccttg cccgctgctg gacaggggct cggctgttgg
     2521 gcactgacaa ttccgtggtg ttgtcgggga agctgacgtc ctttccatgg ctgctcgcct
     2581 gtgttgccac ctggattctg cgcgggacgt ccttctgcta cgtcccttcg gccctcaatc
     2641 cagcggacct tccttcccgc ggcctgctgc cggctctgcg gcctcttccg cgtcttcgcc
     2701 ttcgccctca gacgagtcgg atctcccttt gggccgcctc cccgcatcgc ggccgcgggg
     2761 atccagacat gataagatac attgatgagt ttggacaaac cacaactaga atgcagtgaa
     2821 aaaaatgctt tatttgtgaa atttgtgatg ctattgcttt atttgtaacc attataagct
     2881 gcaataaaca agttaacaac aacaattgca ttcattttat gtttcaggtt cagggggagg
     2941 tgtgggaggt tttttcggat cctctagagt cgacctgcag gcatgcaagc tctagagcat
     3001 ggctacgtag ataagtagca tggcgggtta atcattaact acaaggaacc cctagtgatg
     3061 gagttggcca ctccctctct gcgcgctcgc tcgctcactg aggccgggcg accaaaggtc
     3121 gcccgacgcc cgggctttgc ccgggcggcc tcagtgagcg agcgagcgcg cagctggcgt
     3181 aatagcgaag aggcccgcac cgatcgccct tcccaacagt tgcgcagcct gaatggcgaa
     3241 tggcgattcc gttgcaatgg ctggcggtaa tattgttctg gatattaccn nnnnnnnnnn
     3301 nnnnnnnnnn nnnnnnnnnn nnnnnnnnnn nnnnnnnnnn nnnnnnnnnn nnnnnnnnnn
     3361 nnnnnnnnnn nnnnnnnnnn nnnnnnnnnn nnnnnnnnnn nnnnnnnnnn nnnnnnnnnn
     3421 nnnnnnnnnn nnnnnnnnnn nnnnnnnnnn nnnnnnnnnn nnnnnnnnnn nnnnnnnnnn
     3481 nnnnnnnnnn nnnnnnnnnn nnnnnnnnnn nnnnnnnnnn nnnnnnnnnn nnnnnnnnnn
     3541 nnnnnnnnnn nnnnnnnnnn nnnnnnnnnn nnnnnnnnnn nnnnnnnnnn nnnnnnnnnn
     3601 nnnnnnnnnn nnnnnnnnnn nnnnnnnnnn nnnnnnnnnn nnnnnnnnnn nnnnnnnnnn
     3661 nnnnnnncnn nnnnnnnnnn nnnnnnnnnn nnnnnnnnnn nnnnnnnnnn nnnnnnnnnn
     3721 nnnnnnnnnn nnnnnnnnnn nnnnnnnnnn nnnnnnnnna nnnnnnnnnn nnnnnnnnnn
     3781 nnnnnnnnnn nnnnnnnnnn nnnnnnnnnc ctttgacgtt ggagtccacg ttctttaata
     3841 gtggactctt gttccaaact ggaacaacac tcaaccctat ctcggtctat tcttttgatt
     3901 tataagggat tttgccgatt tcggcctatt ggttaaaaaa tgagctgatt taacaaaaat
     3961 ttaacgcgaa ttttaacaaa atattaacgc ttacaattta aatatttgct tatacaatct
     4021 nnnnnnnnnn nnnnnnnnnn nnnnnnnnnn nnnnnnnnnn nnnnnnnnnn nnnnnnnnnn
     4081 nnnnnnnnnn nnnnnnnnnn nnnnnnnnnn nnnnnnnnnn ctcaggcaat gacctgatag
     4141 cctttgtagn nnnnnnnnnn nnnnnnnnnn nnnnnnnnnn nnnnnnnnnn nnnnnnnnnn
     4201 nnnnnnnnnn nnnnnnnntg gtgatttgac tgtctccggc ctttctcacc cgtttgaatc
     4261 tttacctaca cattactcag gcattgcatt taaaatatat gagggttcta aaaattttta
     4321 tccttgcgtt gaaataaagg cttctcccnn nnnnnnnnnn nnnnnnnnnn nnnnnnnnnn
     4381 nnnnnnnnnn nnnnnnnnnn nnnnnnnnnn nnnnnnnnnn nnnnnnnnnn nttctttgcc
     4441 ttgcctgtat gatttattgg atgttggaat cgcctgatgc ggtattttct ccttacgcat
     4501 ctgtgcggta tttcacaccg catatggtgc actctcagta caatctgctc tgatgccgca
     4561 tagttaagcc agccccgaca cccgccaaca cccgctgacg cgccctgacg ggcttgtctg
     4621 ctcccggcat ccgcttacag acaagctgtg accgtctccg ggagctgcat gtgtcagagg
     4681 ttttcaccgt catcaccgaa acgcgcgaga cgaaagggcc tcgtgatacg cctattttta
     4741 taggttaatg tcatgataat aatggtttct tagacgtcag gtggcacttt tcggggaaat
     4801 gtgcgcggaa cccctatttg tttatttttc taaatacatt caaatatgta tccgctcatg
     4861 agacaataac cctgataaat gcttcaataa tattgaaaaa ggaagagtat gagtattcaa
     4921 catttccgtg tcgcccttat tccctttttt gcggcatttt gccttcctgt ttttgctcac
     4981 ccagaaacgc tggtgaaagt aaaagatgct gaagatcagt tgggtgcacg agtgggttac
     5041 atcgaactgg atctcaacag cggtaagatc cttgagagtt ttcgccccga agaacgtttt
     5101 ccaatgatga gcacttttaa agttctgcta tgtggcgcgg tattatcccg tattgacgcc
     5161 gggcaagagc aactcggtcg ccgcatacac tattctcaga atgacttggt tgagtactca
     5221 ccagtcacag aaaagcatct tacggatggc atgacagtaa gagaattatg cagtgctgcc
     5281 ataaccatga gtgataacac tgcggccaac ttacttctga caacgatcgg aggaccgaag
     5341 gagctaaccg cttttttgca caacatgggg gatcatgtaa ctcgccttga tcgttgggaa
     5401 ccggagctga atgaagccat accaaacgac gagcgtgaca ccacgatgcc tgtagcaatg
     5461 gcaacaacgt tgcgcaaact attaactggc gaactactta ctctagcttc ccggcaacaa
     5521 ttaatagact ggatggaggc ggataaagtt gcaggaccac ttctgcgctc ggcccttccg
     5581 gctggctggt ttattgctga taaatctgga gccggtgagc gtgggtctcg cggtatcatt
     5641 gcagcactgg ggccagatgg taagccctcc cgtatcgtag ttatctacac gacggggagt
     5701 caggcaacta tggatgaacg aaatagacag atcgctgaga taggtgcctc actgattaag
     5761 cattggtaac tgtcagacca agtttactca tatatacttt agattgattt aaaacttcat
     5821 ttttaattta aaaggatcta ggtgaagatc ctttttgata atctcatgac caaaatccct
     5881 taacgtgagt tttcgttcca ctgagcgtca gaccccgtag aaaagatcaa aggatcttct
     5941 tgagatcctt tttttctgcg cgtaatctgc tgcttgcaaa caaaaaaacc accgctacca
     6001 gcggtggttt gtttgccgga tcaagagcta ccaactcttt ttccgaaggt aactggcttc
     6061 agcagagcgc agataccaaa tactgttctt ctagtgtagc cgtagttagg ccaccacttc
     6121 aagaactctg tagcaccgcc tacatacctc gctctgctaa tcctgttacc agtggctgct
     6181 gccagtggcg ataagtcgtg tcttaccggg ttggactcaa gacgatagtt accggataag
     6241 gcgcagcggt cgggctgaac ggggggttcg tgcacacagc ccagcttgga gcgaacgacc
     6301 tacaccgaac tgagatacct acagcgtgag ctatgagaaa gcgccacgct tcccgaaggg
     6361 agaaaggcgg acaggtatcc ggtaagcggc agggtcggaa caggagagcg cacgagggag
     6421 cttccagggg gaaacgcctg gtatctttat agtcctgtcg ggtttcgcca cctctgactt
     6481 gagcgtcgat ttttgtgatg ctcgtcaggg gggcggagcc tatggaaaaa cgccagcaac
     6541 gcggcctttt tacggttcct ggccttttgc tggccttttg ctcacatgtt ctttcctgcg
     6601 ttatcccctg attctgtgga taaccgtatt accgcctttg agtgagctga taccgctcgc
     6661 cgcagccgaa cgaccgagcg cagcgagtca gtgagcgagg aagcggaaga gcgcccaata
     6721 cgcaaaccgc ctctcccc
//
